Addgene plasmid #60354: pET-22HT-MSI1(7-192)R53E/R61E
Purpose: R53E R61E double mutant of the mouse MSI1 RBD
Depositing lab: Sean Ryder. Depositing organization: University of Massachusetts, Worcester. Publication: Allosteric inhibition of a stem cell RNA-binding protein by an intermediary metabolite. Clingman CC, Deveau LM, Hay SA, Genga RM, Shandilya SM, Massi F, Ryder SP. Elife. 2014 Jun 16:e02848. doi: 10.7554/eLife.02848. PubMed 24935936.
Backbone
  Vector backbone: pET-22b
  Backbone manufacturer: Invitrogen
  Backbone size w/o insert (bp): 5400
  Total vector size (bp): 6000
  Modifications to backbone: pelB leader sequence was replaced with a His6-Gly tag followed by a TEV protease site. See pET-22HT-MSI1 (7–192) Addgene plasmid # 60245
  Vector type: Bacterial Expression
Growth in bacteria
  Bacterial resistance: Ampicillin, 100 μg/mL
  Growth temperature: 37°C
  Growth strain: DH5alpha
  Copy number: High Copy
Gene/Insert
  Gene/Insert name: mouse MSI1 (7-192)
  Species: M. musculus (mouse)
  Insert size (bp): 573
  Mutation: R53E and R61E mutations; contains amino acids 7-192 of Msi1
  GenBank ID: NM_008629.1
  Entrez Gene: Msi1 (a.k.a. Msi1h, Musahi1, m-Msi-1)
  Promoter: T7
  Tag / fusion protein: His (N terminal on backbone); TEV protease site (N terminal on backbone)
  Cloning method: Restriction Enzyme; 5′ cloning site BamHI (not destroyed); 3′ cloning site HindIII (not destroyed)
  Sequencing primers: 5′ T7; 3′ T7-term
Terms and licenses: Academic/Nonprofit Terms; Industry Terms: Not Available to Industry
How to cite: pET-22HT-MSI1(7-192)R53E/R61E was a gift from Sean Ryder (Addgene plasmid # 60354 ; http://n2t.net/addgene:60354 ; RRID:Addgene_60354)
