[The description below was written by a language model from this plasmid's Addgene catalogue record.]
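Description:
pET-22HT-MSI1(7-192)R53E/R61E is a bacterial expression plasmid of about 6 kb built on a modified pET-22b backbone. In this "22HT" derivative, the pelB periplasmic leader of the parent vector has been replaced with a His6-Gly tag followed by a TEV protease recognition site. The encoded protein is therefore made without the periplasmic export signal and carries a cleavable N-terminal affinity tag. The plasmid is selected with ampicillin, is recorded as high copy, and is propagated in a standard cloning strain. No feature table is provided, so details such as the origin of replication are not individually documented beyond what the pET-22b backbone implies.

The insert is a 573 bp fragment of mouse Msi1 (Musashi-1) encoding amino acids 7–192, described as the RNA-binding domain (RBD) of the protein. It was cloned between BamHI and HindIII sites, both of which are retained. Two charge-reversing substitutions, R53E and R61E, distinguish it from the corresponding wild-type construct in the same vector. Expression is driven by the T7 promoter, so production requires a host that supplies T7 RNA polymerase. The His tag allows purification by metal-affinity chromatography, and TEV cleavage can then remove the tag.

The stated purpose is simply to provide the R53E/R61E double mutant of the MSI1 RBD. The associated work concerns allosteric inhibition of this stem cell RNA-binding protein by an intermediary metabolite, which suggests recombinant mutant protein for comparison with wild type in biochemical studies. The record does not state the specific functional effect of the mutations.
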