>Addgene plasmid #60354 | pET-22HT-MSI1(7-192)R53E/R61E | addgene partial sequence | sequence record 98903 | T7 5'-TAATACGACTCACTATAGGG-3'
TTGTTTAACTTTAAGAAGGAGATATACATATGCATCATCATCATCATCACGGCGAAAACCTGTATTTTCA
GGGCGGATCCCAGCCCGGCCTCGCCTCCCCGGACTCGCCGCACGACCCCTGCAAGATGTTCATCGGAGGA
CTCAGTTGGCAGACCACGCAGGAAGGGCTGCGCGAATACTTCGGCCAGTTCGGGGAGGTGAAAGAGTGTC
TGGTGATGGAGGACCCCCTGACCAAAAGATCCGAGGGTTTCGGCTTCGTCACTTTCATGGACCAGGCGGG
GGTGGATAAAGTGCTGGCGCAATCTCGGCACGAGCTCGACTCCAAAACAATTGACCCCAAGGTGGCCTTT
CCTCGGAGAGCACAGCCTAAGATGGTCACTCGAACTAAGAAGATCTTTGTGGGGGGGCTGTCTGTGAACA
CCACGGTGGAGGACGTGAAGCACTATTTTGAGCAGTTCGGAAAGGTGGATGATGCCATGCTGATGTTCGA
