>Addgene plasmid #60354 | pET-22HT-MSI1(7-192)R53E/R61E | addgene partial sequence | sequence record 99487 | T7term 5'-GCTAGTTATTGCTCAGCGG-3'
TAGCAGCCGGATCTCAGTGGTGGTGGTGGTGGTGCTCGAGTGCGGCCGCAAGCTTTCACGGGGACATCAC
CTCCTTTGGCTGAGCTTTCTTGCATTCCACCATTTTGTTGTTGATTTCATGGAAGTGGATCTCACACACT
TTCTCTACGATGTCCTCACTCTCGAACGTGACAAACCCGAACCCTCTGTGCCTGTTGGTGGTTTTGTCGA
ACATCAGCATGGCATCATCCACCTTTCCGAACTGCTCAAAATAGTGCTTCACGTCCTCCACCGTGGTGTT
CACAGACAGCCCCCCCACAAAGATCTTCTTAGTTCGAGTGACCATCTTAGGCTGTGCTCTCCGAGGAAAG
GCCACCTTGGGGTCAATTGTTTTGGAGTCGAGCTCGTGCCGAGATTGCGCCAGCACTTTATCCACCCCCG
CCTGGTCCATGAAAGTGACGAAGCCGAAACCCTCGGATCTTTTGGTCAGGGGGTCCTCCATCACCAGACA
CTCTTTCACCTCCCCGAACTGGCCGAAGTATTCGCGCAGCCCTTCCTGCGTGGTCTGCCAACTGAGTCCT
CCGATGAACATCTTGCAGGGGTCGTGCGGCGAGTCCGGGGAGGCGAGGCCGGGCTGGGATCCGCCCTGAA
AATACAGGTTTTCGCCGTGATGATGATGATGATGCATATGTATATCTCCTTCTTAAA
